>Addgene plasmid #126808 | FLN-mEos3.2 | addgene full sequence | sequence record 247598 | Addgene NGS Result
ATGGCTGCTGCTCCAAGTGGAAAAACATGGATTGATGTCCAAAAAAAGACTTTTACAGGTTGGGCAAATA
ATTATTTAAAAGAAAGAATTTTAAAGATTGAAGATCTTGCAACAAGTTTAGAAGATGGTGTACTTTTAAT
TAATCTTTTAGAAATTATTTCAAGTAAAAAGATTTTGAAATATAACAAAGCTCCAAAGATTAGAATGCAA
AAGATTGAAAACAACAATATGGCCGTTAACTTTATCAAGAGTGAAGGTTTGAAATTGGTTGGTATTGGTG
CTGAAGATATCGTTGATAGTCAATTGAAATTAATTCTTGGTTTAATTTGGACCTTGATTTTACGTTATCA
AATTCAAATGTCTGAAAGTGATAACTCACCAAAAGCAGCTCTCTTGGAATGGGTTAGAAAGCAAGTTGCC
CCATACAAGGTTGTTGTAAACAATTTCACAGACTCATGGTGTGATGGTCGTGTTCTCTCTGCTCTCACTG
ATTCCCTCAAACCAGGTGTTAGAGAGATGTCAACCCTCACCGGTGATGCCGTTCAAGATATCGACAGATC
CATGGATATCGCTCTTGAAGAATATGAAATCCCAAAGATTATGGATGCCAATGATATGAACTCTCTTCCA
GATGAATTATCAGTCATCACCTACGTCTCTTATTTCCGTGATTATGCACTCAACAAAGAAAAGAGAGATG
CTGATGCTTTAGCTGCCCTCGAAAAGAAACGTCGTGAAACTTCAGATGCCAGCAAGGTTGAAGTTTATGG
TCCAGGTGTTGAAGGTGGTTTCGTTAATAAATCCGCCGATTTCCACATTAAAGCCGTCAACTACTATGGT
GAACCATTAGCCAACGGTGGTGAAGGTTTCACTGTTAGCGTCGTTGGTGCCGATGGTGTTGAAGTCCCAT
GCAAATTGGTTGACAACAAAAATGGTATCTATGATGCTTCATACACTGCTACCGTTCCACAAGACTACAC
TGTCGTCGTTCAATTAGATGATGTCCACTGCAAAGACTCACCATACAACGTTAAGATTGACGGTTCAGAT
GCTCAACACTCAAATGCCTACGGTCCAGGTTTAGAAGGTGGTAAAGTTGGTGTTCCAGCTGCTTTCAAAA
TCCAAGGTCGTAACAAGGATGGCGAGACCGTCACTCAAGGTGGTGATGATTTCACCGTCAAAGTTCAATC
ACCAGAAGGTCCAGTCGATGCTCAAATCAAAGACAATGGTGATGGTTCATACGATGTTGAATACAAACCA
ACCAAAGGTGGTGATCACACTGTCGAAGTTTTCCTCCGTGGTGAACCATTAGCCCAAGGTCCAACCGAAG
TTAAGATCCTCAACTCTGACTCTCAAAACAGTTATTGTGATGGTCCAGGTTTCGAAAAAGCCCAAGCTAA
ACGTCCAACTGAATTCACTATTCACTCTGTTGGTGCTGATAATAAACCATGTGCTGCTGGTGGTGATCCA
TTCCAAGTATCCATCAGTGGTCCACACCCAGTCAACGTTGGTATCACCGATAATGACGATGGTACTTACA
CTGTTGCCTACACTCCAGAACAACCAGGTGACTACGAAATTCAAGTCACCCTCAATGATGAAGCCATCAA
GGATATTCCAAAATCAATTCATATTAAACCAGCTGCTGATCCAGAGAAATCATACGCTGAAGGTCCAGGT
TTAGATGGTGGTGAATGTTTCCAACCAAGCAAATTCAAGATTCATGCAGTTGATCCAGATGGTGTACACC
GTACTGACGGTGGTGACGGTTTTGTCGTTACCATTGAAGGTCCAGCTCCAGTCGATCCAGTTATGGTCGA
TAATGGTGATGGTACATATGATGTTGAATTTGAACCAAAAGAAGCCGGTGACTATGTTATCAATCTCACT
TTAGATGGTGACAACGTCAATGGTTTCCCAAAGACTGTTACCGTTAAACCAGCCCCATCCGCTGAACACT
CTTATGCTGAAGGTGAAGGTTTAGTCAAAGTATTTGATAATGCCCCAGCTGAATTCACTATTTTCGCCGT
TGACACTAAAGGTGTTGCTCGTACCGATGGTGGTGATCCATTTGAAGTCGCTATCAATGGTCCAGATGGT
TTAGTCGTTGATGCCAAAGTTACCGATAACAATGACGGTACTTATGGTGTTGTCTATGATGCCCCAGTTG
AAGGTAACTACAATGTTAATGTCACCCTCCGTGGTAATCCAATCAAAAATATGCCAATCGATGTCAAATG
CATTGAAGGTGCCAATGGTGAAGATTCATCATTCGGTTCATTCACTTTTACCGTCGCTGCTAAAAATAAG
AAAGGTGAAGTTAAAACCTATGGTGGTGATAAATTTGAAGTCTCTATCACTGGTCCAGCTGAAGAAATCA
CTCTCGATGCTATTGATAACCAAGATGGTACTTATACTGCCGCTTACTCTTTAGTTGGTAATGGTCGTTT
CTCAACTGGTGTCAAATTAAACGGTAAACACATTGAAGGTTCTCCATTCAAACAAGTACTTGGTAACCCA
GGTAAAAAGAATCCAGAAGTTAAATCTTTCACTACTACTCGTACTGCCAATCTAGGATCCATGAGTGCGA
TTAAGCCAGACATGAAGATCAAACTCCGTATGGAAGGCAACGTAAACGGGCACCACTTTGTGATCGACGG
AGATGGTACAGGCAAGCCTTTTGAGGGAAAACAGAGTATGGATCTTGAAGTCAAAGAGGGCGGACCTCTG
CCTTTTGCCTTTGATATCCTGACCACTGCATTCCATTACGGCAACAGGGTATTCGCCAAATATCCAGACA
ACATACAAGACTATTTTAAGCAGTCGTTTCCTAAGGGGTATTCGTGGGAACGAAGCTTGACTTTCGAAGA
CGGGGGCATTTGCAACGCCAGAAACGACATAACAATGGAAGGGGACACTTTCTATAATAAAGTTCGATTT
TATGGTACCAACTTTCCCGCCAATGGTCCAGTTATGCAGAAGAAGACGCTGAAATGGGAGCCCTCCACTG
AGAAAATGTATGTGCGTGATGGAGTGCTGACGGGTGATGTAGAGATGGCTTTGTTGCTTGAAGGAAATGC
CCATTACCGATGTGACTTCAGAACTACTTACAAAGCTAAGGAGAAGGGTGTCAAGTTACCAGGCGCCCAC
TTTGTGGACCACTGCATTGAGATTTTAAGCCATGACAAAGATTACAACAAGGTTAAGCTGTATGAGCATG
CTGTTGCTCATTCTGGATTGCCTGACAATGCCAGACGATAACTCGAGTAATCTAGAGGATCAATTCAAGT
TTTACCATAAAATAAAAAAAAAAAATAAAAAAAACAAATCCAATTATTTTTATATTAAATAATTAAAATA
AATGTAACAATAACAATAAATATAATAATATATACATATATATACAAACACTATTTCTTTTTTTTTTTTT
TTTTTTAGATTTAATAAAAAATTTTATTTATTTTTAAATTTTTTTTTTTTTTTTTTTTTTTTTTTTTTTC
TAAACTAAATATTTGGTATAAATTTAAATTATACTAGTTGAAACAAAGTTTGATACACCACATGTATTCT
TTCCTCTTCTTAAATAAATGTATCCTTGTTCTCCCCAACTTTTTTTTTTTTTTAACAAAATTAATTATTA
GTAAACTAAATTATTATTTTTTTTATTATTATTATTTTAAAATTTAAAATACTTACTCTGCACCCCAAGA
ATTGATCCGGGACCAAAGCGGCCATCGTGCCTCCCCACTCCTGCAGTTCGGGGGCATGGATGCGCGGATA
GCCGCTGCTGGTTTCCTGGATGCCGACGGATTTGCACTGCCGGTAGAACTCCGCGAGGTCGTCCAGCCTC
AGGCAGCAGCTGAACCAACTCGCGAGGGGATCGAGCCCGGCCGGGGTGGGCGAAGAACTCCAGCATGAGA
TCCCCGCGCTGGAGGATCATCCAGCCGGCGTCCCGGAAAACGATTCCGAAGCCCAACCTTTCATAGAAGG
CGGCGGTGGAATCGAAATCTCGTGATGGCAGGTTGGGCGTCGCTTGGTCGGTCATTTCGAACCCCAGAGT
CCCGCTCAGAAGAACTCGTCAAGAAGGCGATAGAAGGCGATGCGCTGCGAATCGGGAGCGGCGATACCGT
AAAGCACGAGGAAGCGGTCAGCCCATTCGCCGCCAAGCTCTTCAGCAATATCACGGGTAGCCAACGCTAT
GTCCTGATAGCGGTCCGCCACACCCAGCCGGCCACAGTCGATGAATCCAGAAAAGCGGCCATTTTCCACC
ATGATATTCGGCAAGCAGGCATCGCCATGGGTCACGACGAGATCCTCGCCGTCGGGCATGCGCGCCTTGA
GCCTGGCGAACAGTTCGGCTGGCGCGAGCCCCTGATGCTCTTCGTCCAGATCATCCTGATCGACAAGACC
GGCTTCCATCCGAGTACGTGCTCGCTCGATGCGATGTTTCGCTTGGTGGTCGAATGGGCAGGTAGCCGGA
TCAAGCGTATGCAGCCGCCGCATTGCATCAGCCATGATGGATACTTTCTCGGCAGGAGCAAGGTGAGATG
ACAGGAGATCCTGCCCCGGCACTTCGCCCAATAGCAGCCAGTCCCTTCCCGCTTCAGTGACAACGTCGAG
CACAGCTGCGCAAGGAACGCCCGTCGTGGCCAGCCACGATAGCCGCGCTGCCTCGTCCTGCAGTTCATTC
AGGGCACCGGACAGGTCGGTCTTGACAAAAAGAACCGGGCGCCCCTGCGCTGACAGCCGGAACACGGCGG
CATCAGAGCAGCCGATTGTCTGTTGTGCCCAGTCATAGCCGAATAGCCTCTCCACCCAAGCGGCCGGAGA
ACCTGCGTGCAATCCATCTTGTTCAATCATGCGAAACGATCCAGCTTGAACATCTTCACCATCCATTTTA
TATTATATTTATTTATTTGATTATTTTTTGAATTAATTAAAAAAAAAAAAAAATTTCATTTTATAATCTC
AGAAACCTCAAAAAAAAAAAAATAAAAAATAAAAAATATAAAAAAATAAAAATAAAATCCCAATTTTAAA
GCGAAAAACCACCCATGGTTTGAAAATTTCAATCAATTTCAAATAACTTTACTTAAAAAAAACCCATTTT
TTATTTAAAAATTTCTTTTTTAATTAGGCATCAGAATATCAATTCTTTGTTTATTACTTGAATTATTTTT
ATAATTATTATTTTTTCATATCTCTTTTTTTTTTTATATAAAATATCCATCATTATTCTTCAAAATAAAA
AAATAATTACAAAAAGTGAATAATAATTAAATAATTAATAAACCTTTACACTTTTTTTTTTCTTTTTACA
GTTTTTATATTTATTTTAATTTTATTATTTTGCGCAACTTTGAAAAAATAAAAAAGATAAAGTTTTTATA
AATATCTATCAAAAAGATATCGTTGTTGATTGATTATTTTGGATAATTTTTCTTTAAATTGGGGCAAATC
TGTAATTTTCAGATTAATAAGATTTTTCCTTTTTATTTTTCTTTTTAGTTTTTGTAATTTTTAAAAATAA
ACCTCTGAATTAATTCGTAATCATGGTCATAGCTGTTTCCTGTGTGAAATTGTTATCCGCTCACAATTCC
ACACAACATACGAGCCGGAAGCATAAAGTGTAAAGCCTGGGGTGCCTAATGAGTGAGCTAACTCACATTA
ATTGCGTTGCGCTCACTGCCCGCTTTCCAGTCGGGAAACCTGTCGTGCCAGCTGCATTAATGAATCGGCC
AACGCGCGGGGAGAGGCGGTTTGCGTATTGGGCGCTCTTCCGCTTCCTCGCTCACTGACTCGCTGCGCTC
GGTCGTTCGGCTGCGGCGAGCGGTATCAGCTCACTCAAAGGCGGTAATACGGTTATCCACAGAATCAGGG
GATAACGCAGGAAAGAACATGTGAGCAAAAGGCCAGCAAAAGGCCAGGAACCGTAAAAAGGCCGCGTTGC
TGGCGTTTTTCCATAGGCTCCGCCCCCCTGACGAGCATCACAAAAATCGACGCTCAAGTCAGAGGTGGCG
AAACCCGACAGGACTATAAAGATACCAGGCGTTTCCCCCTGGAAGCTCCCTCGTGCGCTCTCCTGTTCCG
ACCCTGCCGCTTACCGGATACCTGTCCGCCTTTCTCCCTTCGGGAAGCGTGGCGCTTTCTCATAGCTCAC
GCTGTAGGTATCTCAGTTCGGTGTAGGTCGTTCGCTCCAAGCTGGGCTGTGTGCACGAACCCCCCGTTCA
GCCCGACCGCTGCGCCTTATCCGGTAACTATCGTCTTGAGTCCAACCCGGTAAGACACGACTTATCGCCA
CTGGCAGCAGCCACTGGTAACAGGATTAGCAGAGCGAGGTATGTAGGCGGTGCTACAGAGTTCTTGAAGT
GGTGGCCTAACTACGGCTACACTAGAAGAACAGTATTTGGTATCTGCGCTCTGCTGAAGCCAGTTACCTT
CGGAAAAAGAGTTGGTAGCTCTTGATCCGGCAAACAAACCACCGCTGGTAGCGGTGGTTTTTTTGTTTGC
AAGCAGCAGATTACGCGCAGAAAAAAAGGATCTCAAGAAGATCCTTTGATCTTTTCTACGGGGTCTGACG
CTCAGTGGAACGAAAACTCACGTTAAGGGATTTTGGTCATGAGATTATCAAAAAGGATCTTCACCTAGAT
CCTTTTAAATTAAAAATGAAGTTTTAAATCAATCTAAAGTATATATGAGTAAACTTGGTCTGACAGTTAC
CAATGCTTAATCAGTGAGGCACCTATCTCAGCGATCTGTCTATTTCGTTCATCCATAGTTGCCTGACTCC
CCGTCGTGTAGATAACTACGATACGGGAGGGCTTACCATCTGGCCCCAGTGCTGCAATGATACCGCGAGA
CCCACGCTCACCGGCTCCAGATTTATCAGCAATAAACCAGCCAGCCGGAAGGGCCGAGCGCAGAAGTGGT
CCTGCAACTTTATCCGCCTCCATCCAGTCTATTAATTGTTGCCGGGAAGCTAGAGTAAGTAGTTCGCCAG
TTAATAGTTTGCGCAACGTTGTTGCCATTGCTACAGGCATCGTGGTGTCACGCTCGTCGTTTGGTATGGC
TTCATTCAGCTCCGGTTCCCAACGATCAAGGCGAGTTACATGATCCCCCATGTTGTGCAAAAAAGCGGTT
AGCTCCTTCGGTCCTCCGATCGTTGTCAGAAGTAAGTTGGCCGCAGTGTTATCACTCATGGTTATGGCAG
CACTGCATAATTCTCTTACTGTCATGCCATCCGTAAGATGCTTTTCTGTGACTGGTGAGTACTCAACCAA
GTCATTCTGAGAATAGTGTATGCGGCGACCGAGTTGCTCTTGCCCGGCGTCAATACGGGATAATACCGCG
CCACATAGCAGAACTTTAAAAGTGCTCATCATTGGAAAACGTTCTTCGGGGCGAAAACTCTCAAGGATCT
TACCGCTGTTGAGATCCAGTTCGATGTAACCCACTCGTGCACCCAACTGATCTTCAGCATCTTTTACTTT
CACCAGCGTTTCTGGGTGAGCAAAAACAGGAAGGCAAAATGCCGCAAAAAAGGGAATAAGGGCGACACGG
AAATGTTGAATACTCATACTCTTCCTTTTTCAATATTATTGAAGCATTTATCAGGGTTATTGTCTCATGA
GCGGATACATATTTGAATGTATTTAGAAAAATAAACAAATAGGGGTTCCGCGCACATTTCCCCGAAAAGT
GCCACCTGACGTCTAAGAAACCATTATTATCATGACATTAACCTATAAAAATAGGCGTATCACGAGGCCC
TTTCGTCTCGCGCGTTTCGGTGATGACGGTGAAAACCTCTGACACATGCAGCTCCCGGAGACGGTCACAG
CTTGTCTGTAAGCGGATGCCGGGAGCAGACAAGCCCGTCAGGGCGCGTCAGCGGGTGTTGGCGGGTGTCG
GGGCTGGCTTAACTATGCGGCATCAGAGCAGATTGTACTGAGAGTGCACCATATGCGGTGTGAAATACCG
CACAGATGCGTAAGGAGAAAATACCGCATCAGGCGATTCCAACATCCAATAAATCATACAGGCAAGGCAA
AGAA
[83 nt withheld, positions 8055-8137]
GGGAGAAGCCTTTATTTCAACGCAA
[44 nt withheld, positions 8163-8206]
TGAGTAATGTGTAGGT
[44 nt withheld, positions 8223-8266]
A
[69 nt withheld, positions 8268-8336]
CTACAAAGGCTATCAGGTCATTGCCTGAGAGTCTGGAGCAAACAAGAGAATCGATAGGCAATTTATTTTT
ATATCTATCTAAAAAAAAACTAGGAAAAATGAATGTCATCAAATAGTATTTTAACATTTTTTTTTTTTTT
TTAAAAAAAAAGTGTAATAAAAAAAAAAAAAAAGTTTAATAAAAAAAAAAAAAAAAAAAAAGAGGGGAAA
GTAATTATAACTAGGTTAGTTTTTTATAATTTTTACATATTTGTTAATAACTTTTAATTTTGAATCATAT
GATATTACATCGTCCCGTTGAAAAAAAAAAAAAAAAATTTTTTTTTTCAAACATTTTCATTTTTTAAAAA
ATGATATAAAATTTTAAACTAAACTATTTTATTAAATACAAACATATAACTTTATCTTAATCAATTTTTT
TGGTTTATACATATTTATGTTCGTACTGAAGTATAGATCTTATTACTAAAGTTTCAAAAGTTTTAAAAAA
AATTAAAGGGGGTAAATATATAACTTTCTGTTTTTTTCAATTCTGTCATGACAAAAAAAAAAAAGTGTCA
TGACAAAAAAAAAAAAAAAAAAAATTTATTTCTTCAATAGGTATTGAAATGACCTCCGTTTTTAATAAAA
AGTATATATTTGTGCTCGTCTAGGATCTAGCTTACTAGTGTCGACTAGATAAAAAAAATTTTTATTTATT
TTTATTTATTTTGAATTAAATAGATTACAAATTAATTAATCCCATCAAATCTTTAAAAAAAAAAATGGTT
TAAAAAAACTTGGGTTGGTTAATTATTATTTGAAAATTTTAAAACCCAAATTAAAAAAAAAAAATGGGAT
TCAAAAATTTTTTTTTTTTTTTTTTTTTTTTTTTTTTTTTTTTTTTTTTTTTTCTTATTTCTTAAAACAA
ATAAATTAAATTAAATAAAAAATAAAAATCAGATCCCAAGCTTAAACCCCGGGCTGCAGGAATTCCGAAA
Features (pLannotate 1.2.2; 20 found; start..end, strand, type, name):
      1..2571    +  CDS            abpC: GELA_DICDI - Experimental evidence at protein level: Swiss-Prot protein existence level 1. F-actin cross-linking protein. From Dictyostelium discoideum (Slime mold).
   2581..3258    +  CDS            mEos3.1: mEos3.1 is a photoconvertible green/yellow fluorescent protein published in 2012, derived from Lobophyllia hemprichii. It has moderate acid sensitivity.
   3527..3607    -  CDS            cprA (fragment): CYSP1_DICDI - Also known as CP1. Experimental evidence at transcript level: Swiss-Prot protein existence level 2. Cysteine proteinases 1 and 2 are believed to participate in the breakdown of protein during differentiation of Dictyostelium as a response to starvation. From Dictyostelium discoideum (Slime mold).
   3715..3888    -  CDS            ble (fragment): BLE_KLEPN - Experimental evidence at protein level: Swiss-Prot protein existence level 1. Binding protein with a strong affinity to the bleomycin family of antibiotics. Binds to CL990; an antimitotic-antibiotic compound. From Klebsiella pneumoniae.
   3890..4045    -  CDS            ble (fragment): BLE_KLEPN - Experimental evidence at protein level: Swiss-Prot protein existence level 1. Binding protein with a strong affinity to the bleomycin family of antibiotics. Binds to CL990; an antimitotic-antibiotic compound. From Klebsiella pneumoniae.
   4069..4860    -  CDS            neo: KKA2_KLEPN - Also known as kan, nptII. Experimental evidence at protein level: Swiss-Prot protein existence level 1. Resistance to kanamycin, neomycin, paromomycin, ribostamycin, butirosin and gentamicin B. From Klebsiella pneumoniae.
   4988..5006    +  misc_feature   CEN4 (fragment): S. cerevisiae CEN4 centromere
   5174..5195    +  rep_origin     ori2 (fragment): secondary origin of replication for the bacterial F plasmid; also known as oriS
   5509..5529    +  promoter       eft-3 promoter (fragment): eft-3; promoter for the C. elegans elongation factor 1α gene (Mitrovich and Anderson, 2000)
   5580..5596    -  protein_bind   lac operator: The lac repressor binds to the lac operator to inhibit transcription in E. coli. This inhibition can be relieved by adding lactose or isopropyl-β-D-thiogalactopyranoside (IPTG). lac repressor encoded by lacI
   5604..5634    -  promoter       lac promoter: promoter for the E. coli lac operon
   5649..5670    -  protein_bind   CAP binding site: CAP binding activates transcription in the presence of cAMP. E. coli catabolite activator protein
   5683..5775    -  CDS            lacI (fragment): lac repressor; lacI; The lac repressor binds to the lac operator to inhibit transcription in E. coli. This inhibition can be relieved by adding lactose or isopropyl-β-D-thiogalactopyranoside (IPTG).
   5958..6546    -  rep_origin     ori: high-copy-number ColE1/pMB1/pBR322/pUC origin of replication
   6717..7577    -  CDS            AmpR: β-lactamase; bla; confers resistance to ampicillin, carbenicillin, and related antibiotics
   7578..7682    -  promoter       AmpR promoter: bla
   7777..7812    +  CDS            rop (fragment): Rop protein, which maintains plasmids at low copy number; rop
   7914..8013    +  misc_feature   bom (fragment): basis of mobility region from pBR322
   8021..8391    -  CDS            M13 gene II (fragment) (sequence partly withheld): pII; II; replication
   9293..9311    +  misc_feature   MCS (fragment): pBluescript multiple cloning site
