[The description below was written by a language model from this plasmid's Addgene catalogue record and pLannotate feature annotations shown in this document.]
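Description:
FLN-mEos3.2 is a Dictyostelium expression plasmid built on the pDXA-HY backbone that produces filamin fused at its C terminus to the photoconvertible fluorescent protein mEos3.2. The sequenced plasmid is about 9.3 kb. The annotated insert begins with the abpC coding sequence, which matches the Dictyostelium discoideum F-actin cross-linking protein (gelation factor/filamin). After a short linker comes an Eos-family coding sequence. The annotation software labels this as mEos3.1, a close variant, whereas the catalogue entry names it mEos3.2. The fusion of roughly 3.2 kb was cloned between HindIII and BamHI sites, both of which are retained. No Dictyostelium promoter or terminator for the fusion is annotated in the feature table, and the record does not say which promoter drives expression.

In E. coli the plasmid is propagated through a high-copy ColE1/pUC-type origin and selected with the AmpR β-lactamase gene and its promoter. Remnants of lac regulatory elements, and bom, rop and M13 gene II fragments, come from the cloning-vector ancestry. In Dictyostelium, transformants are selected with G418 through a neo (aminoglycoside phosphotransferase) gene on the opposite strand from the insert. It is followed by partial ble fragments, consistent with a Tn5-derived cassette. Several very short hits (CEN4, ori2, the eft-3 promoter and a cprA fragment) are probably chance matches to AT-rich Dictyostelium sequence rather than functional parts.

The stated purpose is simply to express the filamin fusion. Because mEos3.2 is a monomeric green-to-red photoconvertible tag, such a construct would suit live imaging of filamin localisation in the actin cytoskeleton, photoconversion-based tracking, or single-molecule localisation microscopy, although the record does not name a specific application.
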