Addgene plasmid #126808: FLN-mEos3.2
Purpose: express FLN fusion
Depositing lab: David Knecht. Depositing organization: University of Connecticut.
Backbone
  Vector backbone: pDXA-HY
  Vector type: Dictyostelium expression
  Selectable markers: Neomycin (select with G418)
Growth in bacteria
  Bacterial resistance: Ampicillin, 100 μg/mL
  Growth temperature: 37°C
  Growth strain: DH5alpha
  Copy number: High Copy
Gene/Insert
  Gene/Insert name: filamin-mEos3.2
  Insert size (bp): 3249
  Tag / fusion protein: mEos3.2 (C terminal on insert)
  Cloning method: Restriction Enzyme; 5′ cloning site HindIII (not destroyed); 3′ cloning site BamHI (not destroyed)
  Sequencing primers: 5′ CAGATTGCATAAAAAGATTTTTTTTTT
Terms and licenses: Academic/Nonprofit Terms; Industry Terms: Not Available to Industry
How to cite: FLN-mEos3.2 was a gift from David Knecht (Addgene plasmid # 126808 ; http://n2t.net/addgene:126808 ; RRID:Addgene_126808)
